>Addgene plasmid #237362 | HDM_RSV_B_OQ279862_F_N201T | addgene full sequence | sequence record 469312 | Addgene NGS Result
TTGAGATCCTTTTTTTCTGCGCGTAATCTGCTGCTTGCAAACAAAAAAACCACCGCTACCAGCGGTGGTT
TGTTTGCCGGATCAAGAGCTACCAACTCTTTTTCCGAAGGTAACTGGCTTCAGCAGAGCGCAGATACCAA
ATACTGTTCTTCTAGTGTAGCCGTAGTTAGGCCACCACTTCAAGAACTCTGTAGCACCGCCTACATACCT
CGCTCTGCTAATCCTGTTACCAGTGGCTGCTGCCAGTGGCGATAAGTCGTGTCTTACCGGGTTGGACTCA
AGACGATAGTTACCGGATAAGGCGCAGCGGTCGGGCTGAACGGGGGGTTCGTGCACACAGCCCAGCTTGG
AGCGAACGACCTACACCGAACTGAGATACCTACAGCGTGAGCTATGAGAAAGCGCCACGCTTCCCGAAGG
GAGAAAGGCGGACAGGTATCCGGTAAGCGGCAGGGTCGGAACAGGAGAGCGCACGAGGGAGCTTCCAGGG
GGAAACGCCTGGTATCTTTATAGTCCTGTCGGGTTTCGCCACCTCTGACTTGAGCGTCGATTTTTGTGAT
GCTCGTCAGGGGGGCGGAGCCTATGGAAAAACGCCAGCAACGGAGATGCGCCGCGTGCGGCTGCTGGAGA
TGGCGGACGCGATGGATATGTTCTGCCAAGGGTTGGTTTGCGCATTCACAGTTCTCCGCAAGAATTGATT
GGCTCCAATTCTTGGAGTGGTGAATCCGTTAGCGAGGTGCCGCCGGCTTCCATTCAGGTCGAGGTGGCCC
GGCTCCATGCACCGCGACGCAACGCGGGGAGGCAGACAAGGTATAGGGCGGCGCCTACAATCCATGCCAA
CCCGTTCCATGTGCTCGCCGAGGCGGCATAAATCGCCGTGACGATCAGCGGTCCAATGATCGAAGTTAGG
CTGGTAAGAGCCGCGAGCGATCCTTGAAGCTGTCCCTGATGGTCGTCATCTACCTGCCTGGACAGCATGG
CCTGCAACGCGGGCATCCCGATGCCGCCGGAAGCGAGAAGAATCATAATGGGGAAGGCCATCCAGCCTCG
CGTCGGGGAGCTTTTTGCAAAAGCCTAGGCCTCCAAAAAAGCCTCCTCACTACTTCTGGAATAGCTCAGA
GGCCGAGGCGGCCTCGGCCTCTGCATAAATAAAAAAAATTAGTCAGCCATGAGCTTGGCCCATTGCATAC
GTTGTATCCATATCATAATATGTACATTTATATTGGCTCATGTCCAACATTACCGCCATGTTGACATTGA
TTATTGACTAGTTATTAATAGTAATCAATTACGGGGTCATTAGTTCATAGCCCATATATGGAGTTCCGCG
TTACATAACTTACGGTAAATGGCCCGCCTGGCTGACCGCCCAACGACCCCCGCCCATTGACGTCAATAAT
GACGTATGTTCCCATAGTAACGCCAATAGGGACTTTCCATTGACGTCAATGGGTGGAGTATTTACGGTAA
ACTGCCCACTTGGCAGTACATCAAGTGTATCATATGCCAAGTACGCCCCCTATTGACGTCAATGACGGTA
AATGGCCCGCCTGGCATTATGCCCAGTACATGACCTTATGGGACTTTCCTACTTGGCAGTACATCTACGT
ATTAGTCATCGCTATTACCATGGTGATGCGGTTTTGGCAGTACATCAATGGGCGTGGATAGCGGTTTGAC
TCACGGGGATTTCCAAGTCTCCACCCCATTGACGTCAATGGGAGTTTGTTTTGGCACCAAAATCAACGGG
ACTTTCCAAAATGTCGTAACAACTCCGCCCCATTGACGCAAATGGGCGGTAGGCGTGTACGGTGGGAGGT
CTATATAAGCAGAGCTCGTTTAGTGAACCGTCAGATCGCCTGGAGACGCCATCCACGCTGTTTTGACCTC
CATAGAAGACACCGGGACCGATCCAGCCTCCCCTCGAAGCTGATCCTGAGAACTTCAGGGTGAGTCTATG
GGACCCTTGATGTTTTCTTTCCCCTTCTTTTCTATGGTTAAGTTCATGTCATAGGAAGGGGAGAAGTAAC
AGGGTACACATATTGACCAAATCAGGGTAATTTTGCATTTGTAATTTTAAAAAATGCTTTCTTCTTTTAA
TATACTTTTTTGTTTATCTTATTTCTAATACTTTCCCTAATCTCTTTCTTTCAGGGCAATAATGATACAA
TGTATCATGCCTCTTTGCACCATTCTAAAGAATAACAGTGATAATTTCTGGGTTAAGGCAATAGCAATAT
TTCTGCATATAAATATTTCTGCATATAAATTGTAACTGATGTAAGAGGTTTCATATTGCTAATAGCAGCT
ACAATCCAGCTACCATTCTGCTTTTATTTTATGGTTGGGATAAGGCTGGATTATTCTGAGTCCAAGCTAG
GCCCTTTTGCTAATCATGTTCATACCTCTTATCTTCCTCCCACAGCTCCTGGGCAACGTGCTGGTCTGTG
TGCTGGCCCATCACTTTGGCAAAGAATTCCGCGGGCGGCCGCGCCACCATGGAACTGCTGATCCACAGAT
CCTCTGCTATCCTGCTGACCCTGGCTATCAACGCCCTGTATCTGACATCTAGCCAGAACATCACCGAGGA
ATTCTACCAGTCCACCTGCAGCGCCGTGAGCCGGGGCTACCTGAGCGCACTGAGAACAGGATGGTACACA
AGCGTGATCACCATCGAGCTCAGCAACATCAAGGAAACAAAGTGTAATGGTACAGATACCAAGGTGAAAC
TGATCAAGCAGGAGCTGGACAAGTACAAGAACGCCGTGACAGAGCTGCAGCTGCTGATGCAGAACACTCC
TGCTGTTAACAACCGGGCCAGACGGGAAGCCCCTCAGTACATGAACTACACCATCAATACAACAAAGAAT
CTGAACGTGTCTATCAGCAAGAAAAGAAAGCGGAGATTCCTGGGCTTCCTGCTCGGCGTGGGCAGCGCCA
TCGCCAGCGGAATCGCCGTGTCTAAAGTGCTGCACCTGGAAGGCGAGGTGAACAAAATCAAGAACGCCCT
CCAGCTGACCAACAAGGCCGTGGTGTCTCTGAGCAACGGCGTGAGCGTTCTGACAAGCAGGGTGCTGGAT
CTCAAGAACTATATTAACACCCAGCTGCTGCCCATGGTGAATCGGCAGAGCTGCAGAATCTCCAATATCG
AAACCGTGATCGAGTTTCAGCAGAAAAATAGCAGACTGCTGGAAATCACCAGAGAGTTTAGCGTGAACGC
TGGCGTCACCACCCCTCTGTCCACCTACATGCTGACAAACAGCGAGCTGCTGAGCCTGATCAATGACATG
CCTATTACCAACGATCAGAAGAAGCTGATGAGCAACAACGTGCAAATCGTCAGACAGCAAAGCTACAGCA
TCATGAGCATCATCAAGGAAGAGGTGCTGGCCTACGTAGTGCAGCTGCCTATCTACGGCGTGATCGACAC
CCCTTGCTGGAAGCTGCATACAAGCCCTCTTTGTACCACGAATATTAAGGAGGGCAGCAACATCTGCCTG
ACGCGGACCGACAGAGGATGGTATTGCGATAACGCCGGAAGCGTGTCATTCTTCCCACAGGCCGACACAT
GTAAAGTGCAATCTAATCGCGTGTTCTGCGACACCATGAACAGCCTGACCCTGCCAAGCGAGGTGTCCCT
GTGCAACACCGACATCTTCAACTCTAAGTACGACTGCAAGATCATGACCAGCAAGACCGATATCTCCAGC
TCTGTGATCACCAGCCTGGGCGCCATCGTTAGTTGCTACGGCAAGACCAAGTGCACCGCCAGCAACAAGA
ACAGAGGCATCATCAAGACCTTCAGCAACGGCTGTGACTACGTGAGCAACAAGGGCGTGGACACGGTGAG
CGTGGGAAATACCCTGTACTACGTGAACAAGCTGGATGGCAAGAACCTGTACGTGAAGGGCGAACCCATC
ATCAACTACTACGACCCTCTGGTGTTCCCCTCTGATGAGTTCGACGCCTCTATCAGCCAGGTGAACGAGA
AAATCAACCAGAGCCTGGCCTTTATCAGAAGAAGCGACGAGCTGCTGCACAACGTGAACACAGGCAAATC
TACAACCAATATCATGATCACAGCCATTATCATCGTGATCATCGTGGTCCTGCTCAGCCTGATCGCCATC
GGCCTGCTCCTGTACTGCAAGGCCAAGAACACACCCGTGACCCTGAGTAAGGACCAGCTGTCCGGCATCA
ACAACATCGCTTTCAGCAAATGAAAGCTTATCGATACCGTCGACCTCGAGGGCCCAGATCTAATTCACCC
CACCAGTGCAGGCTGCCTATCAGAAAGTGGTGGCTGGTGTGGCTAATGCCCTGGCCCACAAGTATCACTA
AGCTCGCTTTCTTGCTGTCCAATTTCTATTAAAGGTTCCTTTGTTCCCTAAGTCCAACTACTAAACTGGG
GGATATTATGAAGGGCCTTGAGCATCTGGATTCTGCCTAATAAAAAACATTTATTTTCATTGCAATGATG
TATTTAAATTATTTCTGAATATTTTACTAAAAAGGGAATGTGGGAGGTCAGTGCATTTAAAACATAAAGA
AATGAAGAGCTAGTTCAAACCTTGGGAAAATACACTATATCTTAAACTCCATGAAAGAAGGTGAGGCTGC
AAACAGCTAATGCACATTGGCAACAGCCCCTGATGCCTATGCCTTATTCATCCCTCAGAAAAGGATTCAA
GTAGAGGCTTGATTTGGAGGTTAAAGTTTTGCTATGCTGTATTTTACATTACTTATTGTTTTAGCTGTCC
TCATGAATGTCTTTTCACTACCCATTTGCTTATCCTGCATCTCTCAGCCTTGACTCCACTCAGTTCTCTT
GCTTAGAGATACCACCTTTCCCCTGAAGTGTTCCTTCCATGTTTTACGGCGAGATGGTTTCTCCTCGCCT
GGCCACTCAGCCTTAGTTGTCTCTGTTGTCTTATAGAGGTCTACTTGAAGAAGGAAAAACAGGGGGCATG
GTTTGACTGTCCTGTGAGCCCTTCTTCCCTGCCTCCCCCACTCACAGTGACCCGGAATCCCTCGACATGG
CAGTCTAGATCATTCTTGAAGACGAAAGGGCCTCGTGATACGCCTATTTTTATAGGTTAATGTCATGATA
ATAATGGTTTCTTAGACGTCAGGTGGCACTTTTCGGGGAAATGTGCGCGGAACCCCTATTTGTTTATTTT
TCTAAATACATTCAAATATGTATCCGCTCATGAGACAATAACCCTGATAAATGCTTCAATAATATTGAAA
AAGGAAGAGTATGAGTATTCAACATTTCCGTGTCGCCCTTATTCCCTTTTTTGCGGCATTTTGCCTTCCT
GTTTTTGCTCACCCAGAAACGCTGGTGAAAGTAAAAGATGCTGAAGATCAGTTGGGTGCACGAGTGGGTT
ACATCGAACTGGATCTCAACAGCGGTAAGATCCTTGAGAGTTTTCGCCCCGAAGAACGTTTTCCAATGAT
GAGCACTTTTAAAGTTCTGCTATGTGGCGCGGTATTATCCCGTATTGACGCCGGGCAAGAGCAACTCGGT
CGCCGCATACACTATTCTCAGAATGACTTGGTTGAGTACTCACCAGTCACAGAAAAGCATCTTACGGATG
GCATGACAGTAAGAGAATTATGCAGTGCTGCCATAACCATGAGTGATAACACTGCGGCCAACTTACTTCT
GACAACGATCGGAGGACCGAAGGAGCTAACCGCTTTTTTGCACAACATGGGGGATCATGTAACTCGCCTT
GATCGTTGGGAACCGGAGCTGAATGAAGCCATACCAAACGACGAGCGTGACACCACGATGCCTGTAGCAA
TGGCAACAACGTTGCGCAAACTATTAACTGGCGAACTACTTACTCTAGCTTCCCGGCAACAATTAATAGA
CTGGATGGAGGCGGATAAAGTTGCAGGACCACTTCTGCGCTCGGCCCTTCCGGCTGGCTGGTTTATTGCT
GATAAATCTGGAGCCGGTGAGCGTGGGTCTCGCGGTATCATTGCAGCACTGGGGCCAGATGGTAAGCCCT
CCCGTATCGTAGTTATCTACACGACGGGGAGTCAGGCAACTATGGATGAACGAAATAGACAGATCGCTGA
GATAGGTGCCTCACTGATTAAGCATTGGTAACTGTCAGACCAAGTTTACTCATATATACTTTAGATTGAT
TTAAAACTTCATTTTTAATTTAAAAGGATCTAGGTGAAGATCCTTTTTGATAATCTCATGACCAAAATCC
CTTAACGTGAGTTTTCGTTCCACTGAGCGTCAGACCCCGTAGAAAAGATCAAAGGATCTTC
Features (pLannotate 1.2.2; 13 found; start..end, strand, type, name):
      1..589     +  rep_origin     ori: high-copy-number ColE1/pMB1/pBR322/pUC origin of replication
    754..1055    -  CDS            TcR (fragment): tetracycline efflux protein; tet; confers resistance to tetracycline
   1078..1171    -  rep_origin     SV40 ori (fragment): SV40 origin of replication
   1253..1632    +  enhancer       CMV enhancer: human cytomegalovirus immediate early enhancer
   1633..1836    +  promoter       CMV promoter: human cytomegalovirus (CMV) immediate early promoter
   1950..2425    +  intron         β-globin intron: internally truncated intron from human β-globin
   2429..2479    +  CDS            HBB (fragment): HBB_COLGU - Experimental evidence at transcript level: Swiss-Prot protein existence level 2. Involved in oxygen transport from the lung to the various peripheral tissues. From Colobus guereza (Mantled guereza) (Eastern black-and-white colobus monkey).
   2499..4220    +  CDS            F: FUS_HRSVB - Experimental evidence at protein level: Swiss-Prot protein existence level 1. [Fusion glycoprotein F2]: Major determinant of the species specificity of RSV infection. The trimer of F1-F2 (F protein) also facilitates the attachment to host cell by binding to host heparan sulfate. F protein is involved in the entry into the host cell through the interaction with host IGFR1. This interaction activates PRKCZ/PKCzeta that recruits host NCL/nucleolin to the apical cell surface where it can bind fusion glycoprotein F1. Later in infection, F protein expressed at the plasma membrane of infe
   4224..4252    +  misc_feature   MCS (fragment): pBluescript multiple cloning site
   4264..4338    +  CDS            HBB (fragment): HBB_PONPY - Experimental evidence at transcript level: Swiss-Prot protein existence level 2. Involved in oxygen transport from the lung to the various peripheral tissues. From Pongo pygmaeus (Bornean orangutan).
   4342..4736    +  polyA_signal   β-globin poly(A): human β-globin polyadenylation signal
   5156..5260    +  promoter       AmpR promoter: bla
   5261..6121    +  CDS            AmpR: β-lactamase; bla; confers resistance to ampicillin, carbenicillin, and related antibiotics
