[The description below was written by a language model from this plasmid's Addgene catalogue record and pLannotate feature annotations shown in this document.]
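Description:
HDM_RSV_B_OQ279862_F_N201T is a mammalian expression plasmid of about 6.3 kb, built on the HDM backbone, that encodes the fusion (F) glycoprotein of a subtype B respiratory syncytial virus. It is propagated in E. coli as a high-copy plasmid through a ColE1/pUC-type origin and is selected with ampicillin via a β-lactamase gene driven by its own bla promoter. The annotation also picks up short remnants of a tetracycline resistance gene and an SV40 origin. Both are fragments and appear to be backbone leftovers rather than functional elements.

The expression cassette uses the human cytomegalovirus immediate-early enhancer and promoter, followed by an internally truncated human β-globin intron, which generally improves transcript processing and expression. Next comes the human codon-optimized F open reading frame, and the cassette ends in a human β-globin polyadenylation signal. Small β-globin coding fragments flanking the insert are most likely exon sequence carried along with the intron and the 3′ region, and a partial multiple cloning site sits just downstream of F. No epitope tag or reporter is annotated.

According to the depositor, the F sequence derives from a clinical RSV B isolate chosen because it naturally carries N201T, a substitution known to allow escape from the monoclonal antibody nirsevimab. The stated purpose is simply expression of this F protein in mammalian cells. The associated publication concerns how RSV F evolution affects neutralization by monoclonal antibodies and human polyclonal sera, so the plasmid was presumably used to supply this F variant for such neutralization studies, although the record does not describe the specific assay format.
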