Addgene plasmid #237362: HDM_RSV_B_OQ279862_F_N201T
Purpose: Expression plasmid for RSV B F from OQ279862
Depositing lab: Jesse Bloom. Depositing organization: Fred Hutchinson Cancer Center. Publication: RSV F evolution escapes some monoclonal antibodies but does not strongly erode neutralization by human polyclonal sera. Simonich CAL, McMahon TE, Ju X, Yu TC, Brunette N, Stevens-Ayers T, Boeckh MJ, King NP, Greninger AL, Bloom JD. J Virol. 2025 Jul 3:e0053125. doi: 10.1128/jvi.00531-25. PubMed 40607811.
Backbone
  Vector backbone: HDM
  Vector type: Mammalian Expression
Growth in bacteria
  Bacterial resistance: Ampicillin, 100 μg/mL
  Growth temperature: 37°C
  Growth strain: DH5alpha
  Copy number: High Copy
Gene/Insert
  Gene/Insert name: RSV B F human codon optimized from Genbank Accesion OQ27986
  Species: RSV
  Promoter: CMV
  Cloning method: Restriction Enzyme; 5′ cloning site Unknown (unknown if destroyed)
Terms and licenses: Academic/Nonprofit Terms; Industry Terms: Not Available to Industry
Depositor comments: Clinical sequence selected for presence of N201T in RSV F, a known nirsevimab escape mutant. Please visit https://doi.org/10.1101/2025.03.11.642476 for bioRxiv preprint.
How to cite: HDM_RSV_B_OQ279862_F_N201T was a gift from Jesse Bloom (Addgene plasmid # 237362 ; http://n2t.net/addgene:237362 ; RRID:Addgene_237362)
